Addgene plasmid #159018: pMSR:MSMEG_0381:Dendra
Purpose: T7 expression of C-term fluorescent fusion in E. coli
Depositing lab: Keith Derbyshire & Joseph Wade. Depositing organization: Wadsworth Center, New York State Department of Health. Publication: A Mycobacterial Systems Resource for the Research Community. Judd JA, Canestrari J, Clark R, Joseph A, Lapierre P, Lasek-Nesselquist E, Mir M, Palumbo M, Smith C, Stone M, Upadhyay A, Wirth SE, Dedrick RM, Meier CG, Russell DA, Dills A, Dove E, Kester J, Wolf ID, Zhu J, Rubin ER, Fortune S, Hatfull GF, Gray TA, Wade JT, Derbyshire KM. mBio. 2021 Mar 2;12(2). pii: mBio.02401-20. doi: 10.1128/mBio.02401-20. PubMed 33653882.
Backbone
  Vector backbone: pMSR:Dendra
  Vector type: Bacterial Expression ; Integrating Mycobacterial Expression Vector attL5
Growth in bacteria
  Bacterial resistance: Apramycin, 25 μg/mL
  Growth temperature: 37°C
  Growth strain: DH5alpha
  Copy number: High Copy
Gene/Insert
  Gene/Insert name: MSMEG_0381
  Species: M. smegmatis
  Promoter: pmycTetO
  Tag / fusion protein: Gly-Ala Linker/Dendra2/1x Flag Tag (C terminal on insert)
  Cloning method: Ligation Independent Cloning
  Sequencing primers: 5′ TGATAGAGTTTGTCCTCCCTATCAG; 3′ TCCATATGCACCTTGACACG
Terms and licenses: Academic/Nonprofit Terms; Industry Terms: Not Available to Industry
Depositor comments: NCBI reference sequence: CP000480.1. 5' cloning site: Ase1, destroyed during cloning. 3' cloning site: HindIII, not destroyed during cloning
How to cite: pMSR:MSMEG_0381:Dendra was a gift from Keith Derbyshire & Joseph Wade (Addgene plasmid # 159018 ; http://n2t.net/addgene:159018 ; RRID:Addgene_159018)
