[The description below was written by a language model from this plasmid's Addgene catalogue record and pLannotate feature annotations shown in this document.]
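Description:
pMSR:MSMEG_0381:Dendra is a dual-purpose bacterial vector built on the pMSR:Dendra backbone. It replicates as a high-copy plasmid in E. coli through a ColE1/pUC-type origin and can integrate into the mycobacterial chromosome. Integration depends on the mycobacteriophage L5 integrase gene carried on the plasmid, which catalyses site-specific recombination at the L5 attachment site so that the construct is maintained as a chromosomal insertion rather than an episome. An attP site is not separately annotated in the feature table, though flanking L5 phage sequence is present. Selection in both hosts relies on the aac(3)IV apramycin resistance gene.

The payload is the Mycobacterium smegmatis open reading frame MSMEG_0381, inserted by ligation-independent cloning. The annotation software matched this roughly 2.9 kb coding region to M. tuberculosis MmpL4, a membrane protein involved in siderophore export, which suggests that MSMEG_0381 is an MmpL-family homologue. That match is a similarity call, not a recorded function. The gene is fused at its C terminus through a Gly-Ala linker to Dendra2, a green-to-red photoconvertible fluorescent protein, followed by a single FLAG epitope.

Two promoters lie upstream. The first is the tetracycline-regulatable mycobacterial promoter pmycTetO, whose tet operators were picked up by the annotation as "tight TRE" fragments. The second is a T7 promoter, paired with a T7 terminator downstream of the tag, for expression in E. coli strains that supply T7 RNA polymerase. The plasmid belongs to a systematic mycobacterial resource collection. It is suited to localising the tagged protein by fluorescence microscopy, following it by photoconversion, and detecting or purifying it via the FLAG tag.
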