Features (pLannotate 1.2.2; 14 found; start..end, strand, type, name):
     15..32      +  promoter       tight TRE promoter (fragment): Tet-responsive promoter PTight, consisting of seven tet operator sequences followed by the minimal CMV promoter
     46..64      +  promoter       T7 promoter: promoter for bacteriophage T7 RNA polymerase
     92..2968    +  CDS            mmpL4: MMPL4_MYCTU - Experimental evidence at protein level: Swiss-Prot protein existence level 1. Part of an export system, which is required for biosynthesis and secretion of siderophores (PubMed:23431276). Essential for normal replication during the active-growth phase of the murine tuberculosis model (PubMed:15908378). From Mycobacterium tuberculosis (strain ATCC 25618 / H37Rv).
   2981..3667    +  CDS            Dendra2: Dendra2 is a photoconvertible green fluorescent protein published in 2006, derived from Dendronephthya sp.. It has high acid sensitivity.
   3707..3727    +  CDS            FLAG (fragment): FLAG® epitope tag, followed by an enterokinase cleavage site
   3736..3778    +  terminator     T7 terminator (fragment): transcription terminator for bacteriophage T7 RNA polymerase
   3984..4784    +  CDS            ApmR: aminoglycoside 3-N-acetyltransferase type IV ; aac(3)IV; confers resistance to apramycin (Paget and Davies, 1996)
   4851..4868    -  misc_feature   MCS (fragment): pBluescript multiple cloning site
   4909..5497    +  rep_origin     ori: high-copy-number ColE1/pMB1/pBR322/pUC origin of replication
   5665..5693    +  misc_feature   MCS (fragment): pUC18/19 multiple cloning site
   6253..7365    +  CDS            33: VINT_BPML5 - Also known as int. Protein inferred from homology: Swiss-Prot protein existence level 3. Integrase is necessary for integration of the phage into the host genome by site-specific recombination. From Mycobacterium phage L5 (Mycobacteriophage L5).
   7427..7531    -  CDS            32 (fragment): VG32_BPML5 - Protein predicted: Swiss-Prot protein existence level 4. From Mycobacterium phage L5 (Mycobacteriophage L5).
   7587..7691    +  CDS            Y4104_STRCO (fragment): Protein inferred from homology: Swiss-Prot protein existence level 3. From Streptomyces coelicolor (strain ATCC BAA-471 / A3(2) / M145).
   7749..8       +  promoter       tight TRE promoter (fragment) (across the origin): Tet-responsive promoter PTight, consisting of seven tet operator sequences followed by the minimal CMV promoter
>Addgene plasmid #159018 | pMSR:MSMEG_0381:Dendra | addgene full sequence | sequence record 315680 | Addgene NGS Result
TGATAGAGTTTGTCCTCCCTATCAGTGATAGATAGGCTTAAGGAGTAATACGACTCACTATAGGGAGAAG
GAGGCCATTATGACCGAACCAGCGACCACCCAGAACCGCGAGGCCCGACCCAGGATCGCCTCGTTCATCC
GCCGATTTTCCGTACTGATCATCCTGGCGTGGATCGTTGTGGCGGCACTGGCTACCTTTGCGATCCCGCC
ACTCGAAGTCGTGGAACGTGAGCACTCGGTATCGCTGAGCCCGCCGGATGCGCCCTCGGTCCAGGCGATG
AAGCGGATGGGCGAGGTCTTTCAGGAGTCGAACTCCAACAGCGTTGCGGTCTTGGTCCTGGAGGGTCAGG
AACCCCTCGGCGACGACGCGCATCGGTACTACGACGAGATCATCCGGAAGCTCAAGGACGATCCGGAGCA
CGTCCAGCACGTCCAGGACTTCTGGGGTGACCCGCTCACCGCCGGTGCCGCCGAGAGCGGTGACCGCAAG
GCTGCCTACGTTCAGATCAATCTGCATGGGAGTTTCGGCCAGGCAGAGGCCAACGAATCCGTCAAGGCCG
TCCAGGACGCGGTCGAGAGCACGCCGGCGCCTCCAGGAGTTCAGGCATTCGTCACGGGCCCCGCGGCGAT
TGTCGCCGACATGGGCGAGAGCGGTAACAAGACGGTTCTGCTGATCACCCTCGTCACCGTCGGTGTCATC
TTCCTGATGCTGCTCCTGCTCTATCGCAGGGTGCTCATCGTCTTGATCCTGCTGGCGACCGTCGCGATCG
AGTTGCAGGTGGCTCGCGGCCTGGTTTCCTTCCTGGCGTTGAACGGCATCGTCGGCCTGACCACCTACGT
GGTGAACCTGCTGGTATCGGTCGGCATCGCCGCTGGTACCGACTATGGCATCTTCTTCGCGGGTCGTTAC
CAGGAGGCACGTCAAGCGGGCGAGGATCGGGAGCAGGCGTACTACACGTCGTTCGCGGGCGTGGCAAAGG
TCGTCCTGGCCTCCGGTGCCACGATCGCGGGCGCGATCGCGTGCCTCAGTTTCACTCGGCTGCCCTACTT
CCAGCCTCTCGGTATCCCCGGTGCTGTGGGTATCGGCGTCGCCGTCGCGGTTGCTCTGACACTGGTGCCC
GCCTGCATCGCGGCGACCAACCGTTTCGGCTGGTTCGACCCGAGACGTCTGGTGACCACACGCCGTTGGC
GGCGCATCGGTACCGCCGTGGTGCGTTGGCCTGCACCGATTTTGATCGCCACCATCGCCGTGGCGGTGAT
AGGCCTGCTGACTCTACCCGGCTACAACCCGAGCTACAGCGATCAGAAGTACATCCCGCAGGACATCCCC
GCGAACCAGGGATTCGCGGCGGCCGCGCGCCACTTCCCGGAGTCGAAGATGACGACGCCCGACATCCTGC
TGGTCGAAGCCGACCACGACATGCGTAATTCGGCTGATCTGCTTGTGTTGAACAAGTTGGCCAAAGCCGT
GTTCGCGGTTCCCGGTGTGTCGAACGTCCAGGCGATCACCAGGCCAGAGGGAACGCCGATCGAGCACACC
TCGATTCCCTTCATGTTGAGCATGTCCAACGCCAGTCAGAGACTGAGCCTGCCGTTCCAGCAACAGCGCA
TGGAAGACCTGCTCAAGCAGGCCGACGAGCTGACGAAGAACATCGCGTTGATGAAGCACATGTACGCGTT
GATGCAGGAGATGGTGGCCACCACCCACAGCACAGTTGAAACGACACACGAGGTTCAGCAGACCACGAAG
GATCTGCGGGACAGCATCGAGGATTTCCAAGACTTCTGGCGGCCGATCCGCAACTACCTGTACTGGGAAC
CGCACTGCTACGACATCCCGCTGTGCTGGTCTATCCGATCGCTGTTCGACGGACTCGACGGCATCAACGA
GGTCACCGACAAGATGGGCGATCTGGTCGAGGATCTCGACCACTTGGACACGCTCATGCCGCAGATGTTG
CTGCAGTTTCCGCCGATGATCGCAATGCTGGAGAACAGCCGGTCGATGATCCTGACAATGCACAGCACGA
TGTCGGGCATCTTCTCGCAGATGGACGACTCCACCGACAACGCGACGGCGATGGGGAAGGCGTTCGACGC
CGCGCGCAACGACGACTCGTTCTACCTTCCGCCGGACATTCTCGAAAATGAAGACTTCAAACGCGTGATG
AAGATCTTCATGTCGCCTGACGGCAAGGCGGCGCGCATGTTGATCACCCAACGTGGTGATCCGGCGACGC
CGGAGGGTATTGCGTTGGTCGAGCCCATCCGGGTGGCGGCAGAAGAAGCCCTCAAGGGCACACCGCTGGA
AAGTGCAGAGTTGCATCTCGCCGGGACCGCAGCGGGGGTCAAGGATCTGGTCGACGGGTCGAAGATCGAC
CTGCTGATCGCGGGTGTCGCTGCGCTTTGCCTGATCTTCATCATCATGCTGATCATGACGCGGAGCTTCA
TCGCCGCGCTGGTCATCGTGGGCACCGTAGCGATGTCGCTGGGCGCATCGTTCGGGCTTTCGGTGCTGGT
GTGGCAGCATCTGCTGGGCATCCAGATCAACTGGGTCGTGCTGGCGATGTCGGTCATCGTTCTCCTGGCA
GTCGGGTCGGACTACAACCTGCTGCTCGTGTCCCGGATGAAAGAAGAGATAGGCGCCGGCTTGAACACCG
GCATCATCCGAGCAATGGGCGGAACCGGAAAGGTCGTCACCGCGGCAGGTCTGGTCTTCGCAGCCACGAT
GGCGTCGATGATCGTCAGTGATCTGCTCACCATCGGTCAGGTCGGCACGACGATCGGTCTGGGTCTGCTG
TTCGACACCTTGGTCGTGCGTGCTTTCATGACACCGTCCATCGCAGCCCTTCTGGGGCGTTGGTTCTGGT
GGCCGCAGCGTGTGCGTCAGCGTCCCGCCAGCGCGATGCTCCGCTCCGTCGGCCCACGCCCCCTGGTGCG
ATCCCTGTTACTGAGGGATAAGCTTGGTGCGGCCGCGGGCAACACGCCTGGCATCAATCTGATCAAGGAG
GACATGCGTGTCAAGGTGCATATGGAGGGCAACGTGAACGGTCACGCCTTCGTGATCGAGGGGGAGGGTA
AGGGTAAGCCTTACGAAGGGACCCAGACCGCCAACCTCACCGTCAAGGAGGGCGCCCCTCTCCCATTCTC
GTACGATATCCTCACTACCGCGGTGCATTACGGGAACCGCGTGTTCACCAAGTACCCCGAGGATATCCCT
GACTACTTCAAGCAGAGCTTCCCGGAGGGATACTCCTGGGAGCGGACGATGACCTTCGAAGACAAGGGTA
TCTGTACGATCCGCAGCGACATCTCGCTGGAAGGGGACTGTTTCTTCCAGAACGTCCGTTTCAAGGGGAC
CAACTTTCCGCCGAACGGCCCGGTCATGCAGAAGAAGACCCTCAAGTGGGAGCCGAGCACGGAGAAGCTG
CACGTTCGGGACGGCCTCCTGGTCGGCAACATCAACATGGCGCTGCTGCTGGAAGGCGGCGGCCACTACC
TATGCGACTTCAAGACCACGTACAAAGCGAAGAAGGTCGTCCAGCTGCCCGACGCGCACTTCGTGGACCA
CCGCATCGAAATCCTGGGGAACGATTCGGACTACAACAAGGTCAAGTTGTACGAGCACGCTGTGGCACGC
TATAGCCCGCTCCCGTCGCAGGTCTGGTTCGAAGGCGGCGGCGGGGAGAACCTGTATTTCCAGGACTACA
AGGACGACGACGACAAGTGATTTAAATAACCCCTTGGGGCCTCTAAACGGGTCTTGAGGGGTTTTTTGTT
AACTAGCGTACGATCGAATTCCTGCAGCTCACGGTAACTGATGCCGTATTTGCAGTACCAGCGTACGGCC
CACAGAATGATGTCACGCTGAAAATGCCGGCCTTTGAATGGGTTCATGTGCAGCTCCATCAGCAAAAGGG
GATGATAAGTTTATCACCACCGACTATTTGCAACAGTGCCGTTGATCGTGCTATGATCGACTGATGTCAT
CAGCGGTGGAGTGCAATGTCGTGCAATACGAATGGCGAAAAGCCGAGCTCATCGGTCAGCTTCTCAACCT
TGGGGTTACCCCCGGCGGTGTGCTGCTGGTCCACAGCTCCTTCCGTAGCGTCCGGCCCCTCGAAGATGGG
CCACTTGGACTGATCGAGGCCCTGCGTGCTACGCTGGGTCCGGGAGGGACGCTCGTCATGCCCTCGTGGT
CAGGTCTGGACGACGAGCCGTTCGATCCTGCCACGTCGCCCGTTACACCGGACCTTGGAGTTGTCTCTGA
CACATTCTGGCGCCTGCCAAATGTAAAGCGCAGCGCCCATCCATTTGCCTTTGCGGCAGCGGGGCCACAG
GCAGAGCAGATCATCTCTGATCCATTGCCCCTGCCACCTTACTCGCCTGCAAGCCCGGTCGCCCGTGTCC
ATGAACTCGATGGGCAGGTACTTCTCCTCGGCGTGGGACACGATGCCAACACGACGCTGCATCTTGCCGA
GTTGATGGCAAAGGTTCCCTATGGGGTGCCGAGACACTGCACCATTCTTCAGGATGGCAAGTTGGTACGC
GTCGATTATCTCGAGAATGACCACTGCTGTGAGCGCTTTGCCTTGGCGGACAGGTGGCTCAAGGAGAAGA
GCCTTCAGAAGGAAGGTCCAGTCGGTCATGCCTTTGCTCGGTTGATCCGCTCCCGCGACATTGTGGCGAC
AGCCCTGGGTCAACTGGGCCGAGATCCGTTGATCTTCCTGCATCCGCCAGAGGCGGGATGCGAAGAATGC
GATGCCGCTCGCCAGTCGATTGGCTGAGCTCATGAGCGGAGAACGAGATGACGTTGGAGGGGCAAGGTCG
CGCTGATTGCTGGGGCAACACGGGGGATCCACTAGTTCCATGAGCGTCAGACCCCGTAGAAAAGATCAAA
GGATCTTCTTGAGATCCTTTTTTTCTGCGCGTAATCTGCTGCTTGCAAACAAAAAAACCACCGCTACCAG
CGGTGGTTTGTTTGCCGGATCAAGAGCTACCAACTCTTTTTCCGAAGGTAACTGGCTTCAGCAGAGCGCA
GATACCAAATACTGTCCTTCTAGTGTAGCCGTAGTTAGGCCACCACTTCAAGAACTCTGTAGCACCGCCT
ACATACCTCGCTCTGCTAATCCTGTTACCAGTGGCTGCTGCCAGTGGCGATAAGTCGTGTCTTACCGGGT
TGGACTCAAGACGATAGTTACCGGATAAGGCGCAGCGGTCGGGCTGAACGGGGGGTTCGTGCACACAGCC
CAGCTTGGAGCGAACGACCTACACCGAACTGAGATACCTACAGCGTGAGCTATGAGAAAGCGCCACGCTT
CCCGAGGGGAGAAAGGCGGACAGGTATCCGGTAAGCGGCAGGGTCGGAACAGGAGAGCGCACGAGGGAGC
TTCCAGGGGGAAACGCCTGGTATCTTTATAGTCCTGTCGGGTTTCGCCACCTCTGACTTGAGCGTCGATT
TTTGTGATGCTCGTCAGGGGGGCGGAGCCTATGGAAAAACGCCAGCAACGCGGCCTTTTTACGGTTCCTG
GCCTTTTGCTGGCCTTTTGCTCACATGTTCTTTCCTGCGTTATCCCCTGATTCTGTGGATAACCGTATTA
CCGCCTTTGAGTGAGCTGATACCGCTCGCCGCAGCCGAACGACCGAGCGCAACGCGTGCGGCCGCGGTAC
CCGGGGATCCTCTAGAGTCGACCACCAAGGGCACCATCTCTGCTTGGGCCACCCCGTTGGCCGCAGCCAG
CTCGCTGAGAGCCGTGAACGACAGGGCGAACGCCAGCCCGCCGACGGCGAGGGTTCCGACCGCTGCAACT
CCCGGTGCAACCTTGTCCCGGTCTATTCTCTTCACTGCACCAGCTCCAATCTGGTGTGAATGCCCCTCGT
CTGTTCGCGCAGGCGGGGGGCTCTATTCGTTTGTCAGCATCGAAAGTAGCCAGATCAGGGATGCGTTGCA
ACCGCGTATGCCCAGGTCAGAAGAGTCGCACAAGAGTTGCAGACCCCTGGAAAGAAAAATGGCCAGAGGG
CGAAAACACCCTCTGACCAGCGGAGCGGGCGACGGGAATCGAACCCGCGTAGCTAGTTTGGAAGAATGGG
TGTCTGCCGACCACATATGGGCCGGTCAAGATAGGTTTTTACCCCCTCTCGGCTGCATCCTCTAAGTGGA
AAGAAATTGCAGGTCGTAGAAGCGCGTTGAAGCCTGAGAGTTGCACAGGAGTTGCAACCCGGTAGCCTTG
TTCACGACGAGAGGAGACCTAGTTGGCACGTCGCGGATGGGGATCGCTGAAGACTCAGCGCAGCGGGAGG
ATCCAAGCCTCATACGTCAACCCGCAGGACGGTGTGAGGTACTACGCGCTGCAGACCTACGACAACAAGA
TGGACGCCGAAGCCTGGCTCGCGGGCGAGAAGCGGCTCATCGAGATGGAGACCTGGACCCCTCCACAGGA
CCGGGCGAAGAAGGCAGCCGCCAGCGCCATCACGCTGGAGGAGTACACCCGGAAGTGGCTCGTGGAGCGC
GACCTCGCAGACGGCACCAGGGATCTGTACAGCGGGCACGCGGAGCGCCGCATCTACCCGGTGCTAGGTG
AAGTGGCGGTCACAGAGATGACGCCAGCTCTGGTGCGTGCGTGGTGGGCCGGGATGGGTAGGAAGCACCC
GACTGCCCGCCGGCATGCCTACAACGTCCTCCGGGCGGTGATGAACACAGCGGTCGAGGACAAGCTGATC
GCAGAGAACCCGTGCCGGATCGAGCAGAAGGCAGCCGATGAGCGCGACGTAGAGGCGCTGACGCCTGAGG
AGCTGGACATCGTCGCCGCTGAGATCTTCGAGCACTACCGGATCGCGGCATACATCCTGGCGTGGACGAG
CCTCCGGTTCGGAGAGCTGATCGAGCTTCGCCGCAAGGACATCGTGGACGACGGCATGACGATGAAGCTC
CGGGTGCGCCGTGGCGCTTCCCGCGTGGGGAACAAGATCGTCGTTGGCAACGCCAAGACCGTCCGGTCGA
AGCGTCCTGTGACGGTTCCGCCTCACGTCGCGGAGATGATCCGAGCGCACATGAAGGACCGTACGAAGAT
GAACAAGGGCCCCGAGGCATTCCTGGTGACCACGACGCAGGGCAACCGGCTGTCGAAGTCCGCGTTCACC
AAGTCGCTGAAGCGTGGCTACGCCAAGATCGGTCGGCCGGAACTCCGCATCCACGACCTCCGCGCTGTCG
GCGCTACGTTCGCCGCTCAGGCAGGTGCGACGACCAAGGAGCTGATGGCCCGTCTCGGTCACACGACTCC
TAGGATGGCGATGAAGTACCAGATGGCGTCTGAGGCCCGCGACGAGGCTATCGCTGAGGCGATGTCCAAG
CTGGCCAAGACCTCCTGAAACGCAAAAAGCCCCCCTCCCAAGGACACTGAGTCCTAAAGAGGGGGGTTTC
TTGTCAGTACGCGAAGAACCACGCCTGGCCGCGAGCGCCAGCACCGCCGCTCTGTGCGGAGACCTGGGCA
CCAGCCCCGCCGCCGCCAGGAGCATTGCCGTTCCCGCCAGAAATCTAGACGGTGACCACAACGCGCCCGC
TTTGATCGGGGACGTCGAAATATTGGATCGTCGGCACCGTCACGGCCGTGGGAGGCGGCACGATCCGCGA
CGTGATGATCGGCCGCATCCCCACGGTGCTGCGCAGTGAGCTCTACGCCATCCCGGCGTTGATCTGTGCG
TTCGCACGCACAGGCCCGGTGTGAGAAGGGTCTCTGACGAGCGGGAGAACTCCCTATCAG
